>Addgene plasmid #197795 | pJMC-6T | addgene full sequence | sequence record 390569 | Addgene NGS Result
GTCAGTGAGCGAGGAAGCGGAAGAGCGCCCACCTGCTTTTCGGAGGCGCGCCGGAGTGAGACCGGCCGCA
TTAGGCACCCCAGGCTTTACACTTTATGCTTCCGGCTCGTATAATGTGTGGATTTTGAGTTAGGATCCGT
CGAGATTTTCAGGAGCTAAGGAAGCTAAAATGGAGAAAAAAATCACTGGATATACCACCGTTGATATATC
CCAATGGCATCGTAAAGAACATTTTGAGGCATTTCAGTCAGTCGCTCAATGTACCTATAACCAGACCGTT
CAGCTGGATATTACGGCCTTTTTAAAGACCGTAAAGAAAAATAAGCACAAGTTTTATCCGGCCTTTATTC
ACATTCTTGCCCGCCTGATGAATGCTCATCCGGAATTCCGTATGGCAATGAAAGACGGTGAGCTGGTGAT
ATGGGATAGTGTTCACCCTTGTTACACCGTTTTCCATGAGCAAACTGAAACGTTTTCATCGCTCTGGAGT
GAATACCACGACGATTTCCGGCAGTTTCTACACATATATTCGCAAGATGTGGCGTGTTACGGTGAAAACC
TGGCCTATTTCCCTAAAGGGTTTATTGAGAATATGTTTTTCGTTTCAGCCAATCCCTGGGTGAGTTTCAC
CAGTTTTGATTTAAACGTGGCCAATATGGACAACTTCTTCGCCCCCGTTTTCACCATGGGCAAATATTAT
ACGCAAGGCGACAAGGTGCTGATGCCGCTGGCGATTCAGGTTCATCATGCCGTTTGTGATGGCTTCCATG
TCGGCAGAATGCTTAATGAATTACAACAGTACTGCGATGAGTGGCAGGCGGGGCGTAATCTAGAGGATCC
GGCTTACTAAAAGCCAGATAACAGTATGCGTATTTGCGCGCTGATTTTTGCGGTATAAGAATATATACTG
ATATGTATACCCGAAGTATGTCAAAAGGAGGTATGCTATGAAGCAGCGTATTACAGTGACAGTTGACAGC
GACAGCTATCAGTTGCTCAAGGCATATATGATGTCAATATCTCCGGTCTGGTAAGCACAACCATGCAGAA
TGAAGCCCGTCGTCTGCGTGCCGAACGCTGGAAAGCGGAAAATCAGGAAGGGATGGCTGAGGTCGCCCGG
TTTATTGAAATGAACGGCTCTTTTGCTGACGAGAACAGGGGCTGGTGAAATGCAGTTTAAGGTTTACACC
TATAAAAGAGAGAGCCGTTATCGTCTGTTTGTGGATGTACAGAGTGATATTATTGACACGCCCGGGCGAC
GGATGGTGATCCCCCTGGCCAGTGCACGTCTGCTGTCAGATAAAGTCTCCCGTGAACTTTACCCGGTGGT
GCATATCGGGGATGAAAGCTGGCGCATGATGACCACCGATATGGCCAGTGTGCCGGTTTCCGTTATCGGG
GAAGAAGTGGCTGATCTCAGCCACCGCGAAAATGACATCAAAAACGCCATTAACCTGATGTTCTGGGGAA
TATAAGGTCTCTCGCTGAGCTCAGTGTTTTGCAGGTGTGATGAAAAGCCTTAGGGTCAGGTGGCACTTTT
CGGGGAAATGTGCGATGAACCCCTATTTGTTTATTTTTCTAAATACATTCAAATATGTATCCGCTAATGA
GACAATAACCCTGATAAATGCTTCAATTATATTGAAAAAGGAAGAGTATGAGTATCCAACATTTCCGTGT
CGCCCTTATTCCCTTTTTTGCGGCCTTCTGCCTTCCTGTTTTTGCTCACCCAGAAACGCTGGTGAAAGTA
AAAGATGCTGAAGATCAGTTGGGTGCCCGAGTGGGTTACATTGAACTGGATCTCAACAGCGGCAAAATCT
TAGAGAGTTTTCGCCCCGAAGAACGCTTCCCAATGATGAGCACTTTCAAAGTTCTGCTATGTGGCGCGGT
GTTATCCCGTATTGATGCTGGGCAAGAGCAACTCGGTCGCCGCATACACTATTCTCAGAATGACTTGGTT
GAGTATTCACCAGTCACAGAAAAGCATCTTACGGATGGCATGACAGTAAGAGAATTATGTAGTGCTGCCA
TAACCATGAGTGATAACACTGCGGCCAACTTACTTCTGACAACGATTGGAGGACCGAAGGAGCTAACCGC
TTTTTTGCACAACATGGGGGATCATGTAACTCGCCTTGATCGTTGGGAACCGGAGCTGAATGAAGCCATA
CCAAACGACGAGCGTGACACCACGATGCCTGTAGCAATGGCAACAACTCTCCGCAAACTATTAACTGGCG
AACTACTTACTCTTGCTTCACGCCAGCAACTCATTGACTGGATGGAGGCGGACAAAGTTGCAGGACCACT
TCTGCGCTCGGCACTTCCGGCTGGCTGGTTTATTGCTGATAAATCTGGAGCCGGTGAGCGTGGCTCTCGC
GGTATCATTGCAGCACTGGGGCCAGATGGTAAGCCCTCCCGTATCGTAGTTATCTACACGACGGGGAGTC
AGGCAACTATGGATGAACGGAATAGACAGATCGCTGAGATAGGTGCCTCACTGATTAAGCATTGGTAACT
GTCAGACGAAGGGAAATAAATAGTAGCCCGCCTGATGTGCGGGCTTTTTTTTGGTGGTGGTTACCAGTGT
CGCTTAGCTACCGTAGGTCCTCTTAGGCGGTCCGATTAGCGACATAGTCATCAATGCCTTGACGGCAAAA
TCCCTTAACGTGAGTTTTCGTTCCACTGAGCGTCAGACCCCGTAGAAAAGATCAAAGGATCTTCTTGAGA
TCCTTTTTTTCTGCGCGTAATCTGCTGCTTGCAAACAAAAAAACCACCGCTACCAGCGGTGGTTTGTTTG
CCGGATCAAGAGCTACTAACTCTTTTTCCGAAGGTAACTGGCTTCAGCAGAGCGCAGATACCAAATACTG
TTCTTCTAGTGTAGCCGTAGTTAGGCCACCACTTCAAGAACTCTGTAGCACCGCCTACATACCTCGCTCT
GCTAATCCTGTTACCAGTGGCTGCTGCCAGTGGCGATAAGTCGTGTCTTACCGGGTTGGACTCAAGACGA
TAGTTACCGGATAAGGCGCAGCGGTCGGGCTGAACGGGGGGTTCGTGCTCACAGCCCAGCTTGGAGCGAA
CGACCTACACCGAACTGAGATACCTACAGCGTGAGCTATGAGAAAGCGCCACGCTTCCCGAAGGGAGAAA
GGCGGACAGGTATCCGGTAAGCGGCAGGGTCGGAACAGGAGAGCGCACGAGGGAGCTTCCAGTGGGAAAC
GCCTGGTATCTTTATAGTCCTGTCGGGTTTCGCCACCTCTGACTTGAGCGTCGATTTTTGTGATGCTCGT
CAGGGGGGCGGAGCCTATGGAAAAACGCCAGCAACGCGGCCTTTTTACGGTTCCTGGCCTTTTGCTGGCC
TTTTGCTCACATGTTCTTTCCTGCGTTATCCCCTGATTCTGTGGATAACCGTATTACCGCCTTTGAGTGA
GCTGATACCGCTCGCCGCAGCCGAACGACCGAGCGCAGCGA
Features (pLannotate 1.2.2; 9 found; start..end, strand, type, name):
      1..23      +  rep_origin     RSF ori (fragment): Plasmids containing the RSF 1030 origin of replication can be propagated in E. coli cells that contain additional plasmids with compatible origins.
     86..116     +  promoter       lac UV5 promoter: E. coli lac promoter with an "up" mutation
    140..169     +  promoter       cat promoter (fragment): promoter of the E. coli cat gene encoding chloramphenicol acetyltransferase
    170..850     +  CDS            CmR: chloramphenicol acetyltransferase confers resistance to chloramphenicol
   1007..1165    +  CDS            ccdA (fragment): CCDA_ECO57 - Also known as H, letA. Experimental evidence at protein level: Swiss-Prot protein existence level 1. Antitoxin component of a type II toxin-antitoxin (TA) system which inhibits the post-segregational killing (PSK) of plasmid-free cells, also referred to as a plasmid addiction system. Binds to and blocks the activity of CcdB; will also remove bound CcdB protein from the CcdB-GyrA complex by forming a CcdA-CcdB complex, a process termed rejuvenation. Functions as a transcriptional corepressor for the ccdAB operon, repression also requires CcdB (By similarity). From Escherichia coli
   1170..1472    +  CDS            ccdB: CCDB_ECOLI - Also known as G, letB, letD. Experimental evidence at protein level: Swiss-Prot protein existence level 1. Toxic component of a type II toxin-antitoxin (TA) system, functioning in plasmid maintainence. Responsible for the post- segregational killing (PSK) of plasmid-free cells, also referred to as a plasmid addiction system. Half-life of over 2 hours. Cell killing by CcdB is accompanied by filamentation, defects in chromosome and plasmid segregation, defects in cell division, formation of anucleate cells, decreased DNA synthesis and plasmid loss. Interferes with the activity of DN
   1557..1657    +  promoter       AmpR promoter: bla
   1658..2518    +  CDS            AmpR: β-lactamase; bla; confers resistance to ampicillin, carbenicillin, and related antibiotics
   2725..3313    +  rep_origin     ori: high-copy-number ColE1/pMB1/pBR322/pUC origin of replication
