[The description below was written by a language model from this plasmid's Addgene catalogue record and pLannotate feature annotations shown in this document.]
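Description:
pJMC-6T is an empty destination vector of about 3.5 kb, described as the Level 1 "Module 6T" acceptor in a modular vector toolkit and parts library built for plant genome engineering. The backbone is recorded only as self-made, with no vector type given, and there is no insert. It is a cloning intermediate that receives assembled parts and occupies a defined module position in a hierarchical assembly scheme. It is not an expression or delivery construct in its own right. The record does not state which assembly chemistry or flanking sites are used, or what the "T" designation means.

The plasmid replicates in E. coli from a high-copy ColE1/pUC-type origin. A 23-nt match to the RSF origin is also annotated, but it is too short to be functional. The backbone carries an ampicillin resistance gene (β-lactamase with its own promoter). The remaining features form a typical counter-selectable dropout cassette: a chloramphenicol acetyltransferase gene preceded by lac UV5 and cat promoter elements, followed by a partial ccdA fragment and an intact ccdB toxin gene. CcdB poisons DNA gyrase and kills standard E. coli strains, so the unmodified vector has to be maintained in a ccdB-tolerant strain under chloramphenicol plus ampicillin selection, as the record indicates. When an incoming module replaces the CmR–ccdB cassette, the product can grow in ordinary cloning strains on ampicillin, while uncut or religated parent vector is eliminated. This gives low-background recovery of correctly assembled Level 1 modules, which presumably go on to later assembly steps in the toolkit.
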