Addgene plasmid #197795: pJMC-6T
Purpose: (Empty Backbone) Level 1 Module 6T destination vector
Depositing lab: Daniel Voytas. Depositing organization: University of Minnesota. Publication: An extensible vector toolkit and parts library for advanced engineering of plant genomes. Chamness JC, Kumar J, Cruz AJ, Rhuby E, Holum MJ, Cody JP, Tibebu R, Gamo ME, Starker CG, Zhang F, Voytas DF. Plant Genome. 2023 Mar 9:e20312. doi: 10.1002/tpg2.20312. PubMed 36896468.
Backbone
  Vector backbone: Unspecified
  Backbone manufacturer: Self-made
  Vector type: Unspecified
Growth in bacteria
  Bacterial resistance: Chloramphenicol and Ampicillin, 25 & 100 μg/mL
  Growth temperature: 37°C
  Growth strain: ccdB Survival
  Copy number: High Copy
Gene/Insert
  Gene/Insert name: None
Terms and licenses: Academic/Nonprofit Terms; Industry Terms: Not Available to Industry
Depositor comments: Please visit https://www.biorxiv.org/content/10.1101/2022.10.15.511792v1 for bioRxiv preprint.
How to cite: pJMC-6T was a gift from Daniel Voytas (Addgene plasmid # 197795 ; http://n2t.net/addgene:197795 ; RRID:Addgene_197795)
